>Addgene plasmid #23927 | pDONR223-ROR2 | addgene full sequence | sequence record 425610 | Addgene NGS Result
GGGATGAACTGGGGCTGTGGGAAGGGCGGGGCCTTCTGCTTGGGCCCCACGTAGCGGGCGTTGCTCACAT
TGCTCACTGGGCTGGTGCTCAGGGAGCTGGTCTGCGTGGTGTTGCTGGCCCCCGAGGTCTGCGCCGAGCT
GTTGTAGTTGGAAAGGTTGCCCCAGGCTCGGAGCCGGCTGTGGATGTCCTTGAAGCGGGGCCGCCGGCTG
GGGAACTCGTTCCAGCACTCGATCATGAGGGCATACACCCAGGCGGGACAGTCATCGGGGCAAGGCAGCA
CCTGCCGGTTCCGGATCATCTCCACCACATCCTGGTTGGAATACCCGCAGTAGGGCTGCAGGCCGTAGCT
GAAGACCTCCCACAGGACCACACCGTAGGACCAGATGTCTGAGTCGATGGAGAACTTGCCGTACATGATG
GCCTCTGGGGCCATCCAGCGGATAGGCAGCAGCGAGTTCCCCAGCAGCTTGTAGTAATCGGCGGCATACA
CCTCTCGGAAGAGGCCCAAGTCTGAGATCTTCACGTTCAGCTTGTCGTACACTAGCACATTGCGGGTGGC
CAGGTCCTTGTGAACCACGTGGTGGCTGGATAGGTACTCCATCCCCGCCGCGATCTGTGCCACAAGGTGC
ACGAAGTCGGGGGGCTCCAGGGCGGACTTCACCGTGCGGTCATCATCGGTGCTGCCCACGTCCGAGTGCG
GCGAGCGCATGACCAGGAATTCGTGGAGGTCGCCGTGCGAACAGTAGCTGAAGATCATGCTCAGGGGCTG
GTCCTTGGTCACCACGCCCAGCAGGCAGACGACGTTGGGGTGTTGCAGCCGTGCTCGCAGCATAGCCTCA
TGCCGGAACTCCTCCCGCAGGGGCCCCTCCGCTTTGTCCTTCAGCGTTTTGATGGCCACAGCCTGGGTCT
GCTCCCCCGGGGCAGGGCCGAACAGGTGACCTTTGTAGACTTTCCCAAACCGGTCCTCTCCCAGCTCCTC
CATGAACCTCACCGCAGACAGGCTGATCTCTTTGAGTTTGGCCTGTTTGTGCTGGTTAATGAGGGGCATT
TCCATGTCTTGGCTGGGCGAGGCCATCAGCTGTCGCCGCTGCGGTGTGGACGCAGATGCCTTCTGCTTAT
TCCGGCACATGCAAACCAAGAAGAAAAGGCAAGCGATGACCAGTGGAATTGCGATGCTGGGGACCAAGAT
GTACAGAATCCCCATCTTGCTGCTGTCTCGGGGACTACACGAGGGTACGTCACACAGTTCCATGCGTACG
TTTTTATTCTGCGTAAAGCACCAGGGGCCCTCCATCTGGCCTCCGGGGTTCCGGCAGTAGGCGTGCCCCC
CTCCAAGCTCAGGGAAGTCTGTGCTGGACAGGTGGTGGCTGTGGGGGTGCTGCAGGGCCCACGGCTGGCA
CTGGTGGCCTGACTTGGTGGTGCTTGCCGTTCCTCTGTAATCCATGCCTGAGCCGTTATAGCACTGATGG
TAGCGGCCCAGCCTCTCGGCTGGGATGCCAATGCGCATGCAGTTGGCAGCGTCGGGGCTCTCAGGCATGG
GCAGCGCCTCACACTTGGGCAGCTGAAGCCGCATGAGGATGAGCGGGTTGGAGCGGGCGATGGTGTACTC
CTGGCGGCACAGGTCGCTCTCCAGCACCTCGCACTCGTCGCGGCACAGCTCACGCGGCTTGGGTGCCCGG
GAGCGCGCGTCGCACAGAGGAAACACGAAGTGGCAGAAGGATGGGATGGCGAACTGTGAGCACTGGTCCG
ACAGGTGCGTAGACGTGCCGATCATGGTGAAGGCCGCTGTGATTCGGTTTTCAATCTCCCCCTGCATCTG
AAGCGAGTCCACATAAATGGTCCGGTTGCCAATGAAGCGTGCACAGGCAATTCCCCGGTAAGGCTGGCAG
AACCCATCCTCGTGGTAATCATCCTGAAAGTTATGATTTGGGCTGTGCGTTGGACCCAGCCGCACAAACA
GGACGCCAGTGGCGGTAATGGTCTTCATCCCGTTGGTGGCCACGCACTGGTAGTAGCCAGTGTCTGTCGT
GTCCAGGTCCTGGATTCGCAGTCGTGAACCATATTCTGTCTTCCGGATGATGATCCGCCGCGGCTCCTGC
ACCACCGGGGCATCATTCTTTAGCCACCGCACGTTAGGGGGTGGGTTTCCTGCCACCTTGCAGTGCAGAA
TTGCCGTCTGGCCTTGGACAATGGTGATATTGTTTACTGGCTCCAGAAAATTCAGAAAGTAACCTTTCAG
AGTTGGAATCGGGCCGTCCTGCCCATCAAGGGGTCCTAAAGGGTCGTTCGGATCCAGAACCTCCACTTCA
CCTGAAGTCCGGGACACTGAGAGCAGAAGCGCGGCGGCCGCCCAGACGGCCGGGATGCACAGCAGCGGCC
GCCGCGGGAGCGCCGAGCCCCGGGCCATGGTGCCAACTTTTTTGTACAAAGTTGGCATTATAAAAAAGCA
TTGCTCATCAATTTGTTGCAACGAACAGGTCACTATCAGTCAAAATAAAATCATTATTTGGGGCCCGAGC
TTAAGACTGGCCGTCGTTTTACAACGTCGTGACTGGGAAAACATCCATGCTAGCGTTAACGCGAGAGTAG
GGAACTGCCAGGCATCAAATAAAACGAAAGGCTCAGTCGGAAGACTGGGCCTTTCGTTTTATCTGTTGTT
TGTCGGTGAACGCTCTCCTGAGTAGGACAAATCCGCCGGGAGCGGATTTGAACGTTGTGAAGCAACGGCC
CGGAGGGTGGCGGGCAGGACGCCCGCCATAAACTGCCAGGCATCAAACTAAGCAGAAGGCCATCCTGACG
GATGGCCTTTTTGCGTTTCTACAAACTCTTCCTGGCTAGCGGTACGCGTATTAATTGCGTTGCGCTCACT
GCCCGCTTTCCAGTCGGGAAACCTGTCGTGCCAGCTGCATTAATGAATCGGCCAACGCGCGGGGAGAGGC
GGTTTGCGTATTGGGCGCTCTTCCGCTTCCTCGCTCACTGACTCGCTGCGCTCGGTCGTTCGGCTGCGGC
GAGCGGTATCAGCTCACTCAAAGGCGGTAATACGGTTATCCACAGAATCAGGGGATAACGCAGGAAAGAA
CATGTGAGCAAAAGGCCAGCAAAAGGCCAGGAACCGTAAAAAGGCCGCGTTGCTGGCGTTTTTCCATAGG
CTCCGCCCCCCTGACGAGCATCACAAAAATCGACGCTCAAGTCAGAGGTGGCGAAACCCGACAGGACTAT
AAAGATACCAGGCGTTTCCCCCTGGAAGCTCCCTCGTGCGCTCTCCTGTTCCGACCCTGCCGCTTACCGG
ATACCTGTCCGCCTTTCTCCCTTCGGGAAGCGTGGCGCTTTCTCATAGCTCACGCTGTAGGTATCTCAGT
TCGGTGTAGGTCGTTCGCTCCAAGCTGGGCTGTGTGCACGAACCCCCCGTTCAGCCCGACCGCTGCGCCT
TATCCGGTAACTATCGTCTTGAGTCCAACCCGGTAAGACACGACTTATCGCCACTGGCAGCAGCCACTGG
TAACAGGATTAGCAGAGCGAGGTATGTAGGCGGTGCTACAGAGTTCTTGAAGTGGTGGCCTAACTACGGC
TACACTAGAAGAACAGTATTTGGTATCTGCGCTCTGCTGAAGCCAGTTACCTTCGGAAAAAGAGTTGGTA
GCTCTTGATCCGGCAAACAAACCACCGCTGGTAGCGGTGGTTTTTTTGTTTGCAAGCAGCAGATTACGCG
CAGAAAAAAAGGATCTCAAGAAGATCCTTTGATCTTTTCTACGGGGTCTGACGCTCAGTGGAACGACGCG
TAACTCACGTTAAGGGATTTTGGTCATGGGTGGCTCGAGGGTTATTTGCCGACTACCTTGGTGATCTCGC
CTTTCACGTAGTGGACAAATTCTTCCAACTGATCTGCGCGCGAGGCCAAGCGATCTTCTTCTTGTCCAAG
ATAAGCCTGTCTAGCTTCAAGTATGACGGGCTGATACTGGGCCGGCAGGCGCTCCATTGCCCAGTCGGCA
GCGACATCCTTCGGCGCGATTTTGCCGGTTACTGCGCTGTACCAAATGCGGGACAACGTAAGCACTACAT
TTCGCTCATCGCCAGCCCAGTCGGGCGGCGAGTTCCATAGCGTTAAGGTTTCATTTAGCGCCTCAAATAG
ATCCTGTTCAGGAACCGGATCAAAGAGTTCCTCCGCCGCTGGACCTACCAAGGCAACGCTATGTTCTCTT
GCTTTTGTCAGCAAGATAGCCAGATCAATGTCGATCGTGGCTGGCTCGAAGATACCTGCAAGAATGTCAT
TGCGCTGCCATTCTCCAAATTGCAGTTCGCGCTTAGCTGGATAACGCCACGGAATGATGTCGTCGTGCAC
AACAATGGTGACTTCTACAGCGCGGAGAATCTCGCTCTCTCCAGGGGAAGCCGAAGTTTCCAAAAGGTCG
TTGATCAAAGCTCGCCGCGTTGTTTCATCAAGCCTTACGGTCACCGTAACCAGCAAATCAATATCACTGT
GTGGCTTCAGGCCGCCATCCACTGCGGAGCCGTACAAATGTACGGCCAGCAACGTCGGTTCGAGATGGCG
CTCGATGACGCCAACTACCTCTGATAGTTGAGTCGATACTTCGGCGATCACCGCTTCCCTCATAATGTTT
AACTTTGTTTTAGGGCGACTGCCCTGCTGCGTAACATCGTTGCTGCTCCATAACATCAAACATCGACCCA
CGGCGTAACGCGCTTGCTGCTTGGATGCCCGAGGCATAGACTGTACCCCAAAAAAACAGTCATAACAAGC
CATGAAAACCGCCACTGCGCCGTTACCACCGCTGCGTTCGGTCAAGGTTCTGGACCAGTTGCGTGAGCGC
ATACGCTACTTGCATTACAGCTTACGAACCGAACAGGCTTATGTCCACTGGGTTCGTGCCTTCATCCGTT
TCCACGGTGTGCGTCACCCGGCAACCTTGGGTAGCAGCGAAGTCGAGGCATTTCTGTCCTGGCTGGTCTA
GAGGAGGCATGATGATATATTTTTATCTTGTGCAATGTAACATCAGAGATTTTGAGACACGGGCCAGAGC
TGCCAGGAAACAGCTATGACCATGTAATACGACTCACTATAGGGGATATCAGCTGGATGGCAAATAATGA
TTTTATTTTGACTGATAGTGACCTGTTCGTTGCAACAAATTGATAAGCAATGCTTTCTTATAATGCCAAC
TTTGTACAAGAAAGTTGGCAAAGCTTCCAGCTGGACTTGGGCCTCGTCCACCTGCAGAGTGTCACAGTCC
CCCAGCAGCTCAGTCTCTGGGACAGAGCCTTCCTCCTCCTCCTCTGCTTCCTGCACGGTGCTCTGGGCCC
CATCTTCTGGGGCGTTCTGTGTGTCATCAGCGCCCTCTGAGAGCAGGGCTGCCCTGTCTGCCATGGATGT
GTTGGAGGGGGCCGTGGTGACGTAGCCTGTGCTGGTGGAGCCACTGCCACTGTGGTGTGAGCTGGGCTTG
GGGACCATCTGAGGAGGCACCTGCTGCGGGGCCATCTGCATTGGGATCTGCACCGGGTAGAAGTTGGGCA
GGTAGGCCCCATAGGCCGGCACCGGCTGGTAGCCGTTGACGGGGATGTAGAGCTGCGGCGGGGGCACCAT
GGGTCTGATCTGGCCCTTCATG
Features (pLannotate 1.2.2; 12 found; start..end, strand, type, name):
   2414..2509    -  protein_bind   attL3: mutant version of attL; recombination site for the Gateway® LR reaction LR Clonase™
   2526..2562    +  CDS            lacZα (fragment): LacZα fragment of β-galactosidase; lacZ fragment
   2609..2652    -  terminator     rrnB T1 terminator: Escherichia coli rrnB; transcription terminator T1 from the E. coli rrnB gene
   2784..2811    +  terminator     rrnB T2 terminator: transcription terminator T2 from the E. coli rrnB gene
   2866..2958    -  CDS            lacI (fragment): lac repressor; lacI; The lac repressor binds to the lac operator to inhibit transcription in E. coli. This inhibition can be relieved by adding lactose or isopropyl-β-D-thiogalactopyranoside (IPTG).
   3141..3729    -  rep_origin     ori: high-copy-number ColE1/pMB1/pBR322/pUC origin of replication
   3822..4613    -  CDS            SmR: aminoglycoside adenylyltransferase (Murphy, 1985); aadA; confers resistance to spectinomycin and streptomycin
   4620..4676    -  CDS            GmR (fragment): gentamycin acetyltransferase; aacC1; confers resistance to gentamycin
   4852..4875    -  promoter       Pc promoter (fragment): intI1 (promoter lies within the coding sequence); class 1 integron promoter
   5065..5083    +  promoter       T7 promoter: promoter for bacteriophage T7 RNA polymerase
   5102..5197    +  protein_bind   attL3: mutant version of attL; recombination site for the Gateway® LR reaction LR Clonase™
   5202..2408    -  CDS            ROR2 (across the origin): ROR2_HUMAN - Also known as NTRKR2. Experimental evidence at protein level: Swiss-Prot protein existence level 1. Tyrosine-protein kinase receptor which may be involved in the early formation of the chondrocytes. It seems to be required for cartilage and growth plate development (By similarity). Phosphorylates YWHAB, leading to induction of osteogenesis and bone formation (PubMed:17717073). In contrast, has also been shown to have very little tyrosine kinase activity in vitro. May act as a receptor for wnt ligand WNT5A which may result in the inhibition of WNT3A-mediated signaling (PubMed:25029
