>Addgene plasmid #23927 | pDONR223-ROR2 | analyzer sequence | sequence record 11242
ATGGCCCGGGGCTCGGCGCTCCCGCGGCGGCCGCTGCTGTGCATCCCGGCCGTCTGGGCGGCCGCCGCGC
TTCTGCTCTCAGTGTCCCGGACTTCAGGTGAAGTGGAGGTTCTGGATCCGAACGACCCTTTAGGACCCCT
TGATGGGCAGGACGGCCCGATTCCAACTCTGAAAGGTTACTTTCTGAATTTTCTGGAGCCAGTAAACAAT
ATCACCATTGTCCAAGGCCAGACGGCAATTCTGCACTGCAAGGTGGCAGGAAACCCACCCCCTAACGTGC
GGTGGCTAAAGAATGATGCCCCGGTGGTGCAGGAGCCGCGGCGGATCATCATCCGGAAGACAGAATATGG
TTCACGACTGCGAATCCAGGACCTGGACACGACAGACACTGGCTACTACCAGTGCGTGGCCACCAACGGG
ATGAAGACCATTACCGCCACTGGCGTCCTGTTTGTGCGGCTGGGTCCAACGCACAGCCCAAATCATAACT
TTCAGGATGATTACCACGAGGATGGGTTCTGCCAGCCTTACCGGGGAATTGCCTGTGCACGCTTCATTGG
CAACCGGACCATTTATGTGGACTCGCTTCAGATGCAGGGGGAGATTGAAAACCGAATCACAGCGGCCTTC
ACCATGATCGGCACGTCTACGCACCTGTCGGACCAGTGCTCACAGTTCGCCATCCCATCCTTCTGCCACT
TCGTGTTTCCTCTGTGCGACGCGCGCTCCCGGACACCCAAGCCGCGTGAGCTGTGCCGCGACGAGTGCGA
GGTGCTGGAGAGCGACCTGTGCCGCCAGGAGTACACCATCGCCCGCTCCAACCCGCTCATCCTCATGCGG
CTTCAGCTGCCCAAGTGTGAGGCGCTGCCCATGCCTGAGAGCCCCGACGCTGCCAACTGCATGCGCATTG
GCATCCCAGCCGAGAGGCTGGGCCGCTACCATCAGTGCTATAACGGCTCAGGCATGGATTACAGAGGAAC
GGCAAGCACCACCAAGTCAGGCCACCAGTGCCAGCCGTGGGCCCTGCAGCACCCCCACAGCCACCACCTG
TCCAGCACAGACTTCCCTGAGCTTGGAGGGGGGCACGCCTACTGCCGGAACCCCGGAGGCCAGATGGAGG
GCCCCTGGTGCTTTACGCAGAATAAAAACGTACGCATGGAACTGTGTGACGTACCCTCGTGTAGTCCCCG
AGACAGCAGCAAGATGGGGATTCTGTACATCTTGGTCCCCAGCATCGCAATTCCACTGGTCATCGCTTGC
CTTTTCTTCTTGGTTTGCATGTGCCGGAATAAGCAGAAGGCATCTGCGTCCACACCGCAGCGGCGACAGC
TGATGGCCTCGCCCAGCCAAGACATGGAAATGCCCCTCATTAACCAGCACAAACAGGCCAAACTCAAAGA
GATCAGCCTGTCTGCGGTGAGGTTCATGGAGGAGCTGGGAGAGGACCGGTTTGGGAAAGTCTACAAAGGT
CACCTGTTCGGCCCTGCCCCGGGGGAGCAGACCCAGGCTGTGGCCATCAAAACGCTGAAGGACAAAGCGG
AGGGGCCCCTGCGGGAGGAGTTCCGGCATGAGGCTATGCTGCGAGCACGGCTGCAACACCCCAACGTCGT
CTGCCTGCTGGGCGTGGTGACCAAGGACCAGCCCCTGAGCATGATCTTCAGCTACTGTTCGCACGGCGAC
CTCCACGAATTCCTGGTCATGCGCTCGCCGCACTCGGACGTGGGCAGCACCGATGATGACCGCACGGTGA
AGTCCGCCCTGGAGCCCCCCGACTTCGTGCACCTTGTGGCACAGATCGCGGCGGGGATGGAGTACCTATC
CAGCCACCACGTGGTTCACAAGGACCTGGCCACCCGCAATGTGCTAGTGTACGACAAGCTGAACGTGAAG
ATCTCAGACTTGGGCCTCTTCCGAGAGGTGTATGCCGCCGATTACTACAAGCTGCTGGGGAACTCGCTGC
TGCCTATCCGCTGGATGGCCCCAGAGGCCATCATGTACGGCAAGTTCTCCATCGACTCAGACATCTGGTC
CTACGGTGTGGTCCTGTGGGAGGTCTTCAGCTACGGCCTGCAGCCCTACTGCGGGTACTCCAACCAGGAT
GTGGTGGAGATGATCCGGAACCGGCAGGTGCTGCCTTGCCCCGATGACTGTCCCGCCTGGGTGTATGCCC
TCATGATCGAGTGCTGGAACGAGTTCCCCAGCCGGCGGCCCCGCTTCAAGGACATCCACAGCCGGCTCCG
AGCCTGGGGCAACCTTTCCAACTACAACAGCTCGGCGCAGACCTCGGGGGCCAGCAACACCACGCAGACC
AGCTCCCTGAGCACCAGCCCAGTGAGCAATGTGAGCAACGCCCGCTACGTGGGGCCCAAGCAGAAGGCCC
CGCCCTTCCCACAGCCCCAGTTCATCCCCATGAAGGGCCAGATCAGACCCATGGTGCCCCCGCCGCAGCT
CTACGTCCCCGTCAACGGCTACCAGCCGGTGCCGGCCTATGGGGCCTACCTGCCCAACTTCTACCCGGTG
CAGATCCCAATGCAGATGGCCCCGCAGCAGGTGCCTCCTCAGATGGTCCCCAAGCCCAGCTCACACCACA
GTGGCAGTGGCTCCACCAGCACAGGCTACGTCACCACGGCCCCCTCCAACACATCCATGGCAGACAGGGC
AGCCCTGCTCTCAGAGGGCGCTGATGACACACAGAACGCCCCAGAAGATGGGGCCCAGAGCACCGTGCAG
GAAGCAGAGGAGGAGGAGGAAGGCTCTGTCCCAGAGACTGAGCTGCTGGGGGACTGTGACACTCTGCAGG
TGGACGAGGCCCAAGTCCAGCTGGAAGCT
Features (pLannotate 1.2.2; 1 found; start..end, strand, type, name):
      1..2829    +  CDS            ROR2: ROR2_HUMAN - Also known as NTRKR2. Experimental evidence at protein level: Swiss-Prot protein existence level 1. Tyrosine-protein kinase receptor which may be involved in the early formation of the chondrocytes. It seems to be required for cartilage and growth plate development (By similarity). Phosphorylates YWHAB, leading to induction of osteogenesis and bone formation (PubMed:17717073). In contrast, has also been shown to have very little tyrosine kinase activity in vitro. May act as a receptor for wnt ligand WNT5A which may result in the inhibition of WNT3A-mediated signaling (PubMed:25029
