[The description below was written by a language model from this plasmid's Addgene catalogue record, the feature table of its GenBank file and pLannotate feature annotations shown in this document.]
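Description:
pDONR223-ROR2 is a Gateway entry clone built in the pDONR223 donor backbone, carrying the open reading frame of human ROR2 (receptor tyrosine kinase-like orphan receptor 2), a receptor tyrosine kinase family member implicated in cartilage and bone development and proposed to act as a receptor for WNT5A. It is a bacterial propagation plasmid only. It replicates from a high-copy ColE1/pUC-type origin and is selected with spectinomycin through the aadA (SmR) aminoglycoside adenylyltransferase gene, which lies downstream of remnants of a class 1 integron promoter and a gentamicin-resistance gene fragment. The rrnB T1 and T2 terminators insulate the cloning region from read-through transcription, and small lacZα and lacI fragments are backbone remnants.

In the full sequence of about 5.6 kb, the ROR2 coding sequence of roughly 2.8 kb spans the numbering origin and is flanked on both sides by attL-type recombination sites. The annotation software labels both as attL3, so the exact site variants should not be inferred from this table. A T7 promoter sits just outside one att site, and M13 priming sites are used to sequence across the insert. The ORF has no stop codon, so an LR Clonase reaction can move it into a destination vector that supplies a C-terminal epitope tag and the stop codon. The plasmid has no mammalian promoter, and the depositor says not to transfect it directly; a set of companion lentiviral destination vectors is suggested for mammalian expression. The clone appears to belong to an ORF collection distributed as a kit, associated with a study of resistance to RAF inhibition. A separate GenBank record covers only a 533 bp stretch and annotates a single attB1 site, so it is a partial read rather than the whole plasmid.
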