Addgene plasmid #23927: pDONR223-ROR2
Depositing lab: William Hahn & David Root. Depositing organization: Dana-Farber Cancer Institute. Publication: COT drives resistance to RAF inhibition through MAP kinase pathway reactivation. Johannessen CM, Boehm JS, Kim SY, Thomas SR, Wardwell L, Johnson LA, Emery CM, Stransky N, Cogdill AP, Barretina J, Caponigro G, Hieronymus H, Murray RR, Salehi-Ashtiani K, Hill DE, Vidal M, Zhao JJ, Yang X, Alkan O, Kim S, Harris JL, Wilson CJ, Myer VE, Finan PM, Root DE, Roberts TM, Golub T, Flaherty KT, Dummer R, Weber BL, Sellers WR, Schlegel R, Wargo JA, Hahn WC, Garraway LA. Nature. 2010 Dec 16;468(7326):968-72. doi: 10.1038/nature09627 PubMed 21107320.
Backbone
  Vector backbone: pDONR223
  Backbone manufacturer: Invitrogen
  Backbone size w/o insert (bp): 5005
  Vector type: Gateway Donor vector
Growth in bacteria
  Bacterial resistance: Spectinomycin, 50 μg/mL
  Growth temperature: 37°C
  Growth strain: DH5alpha
  Copy number: High Copy
Gene/Insert
  Gene/Insert name: ROR2 (alt name: receptor tyrosine kinase-like orphan receptor 2)
  Species: H. sapiens (human)
  Insert size (bp): 2832
  Entrez Gene: ROR2 (a.k.a. BDB, BDB1, NTRKR2)
  Cloning method: Gateway Cloning
  Sequencing primers: 5′ M13pUC-fwd; 3′ M13rev
Terms and licenses: Academic/Nonprofit Terms; Industry Terms: Not Available to Industry
Depositor comments: The ORF has no Stop codon. This design enables easy recombination into a destination vector to add an epitope tag of choice and Stop codon to the ORF. Do NOT use this plasmid directly for transfections. A set of 4 custom lentiviral vectors is available ( pLX301 (http://www.addgene.org/25895/) , pLX302 (http://www.addgene.org/25896/) , pLX303 (http://www.addgene.org/25897/) , pLX304 (http://www.addgene.org/25890/) ) to be used to express these ORFs in mammalian cells. These plasmids are not included in the kit and must be ordered separately.
How to cite: pDONR223-ROR2 was a gift from William Hahn & David Root (Addgene plasmid # 23927 ; http://n2t.net/addgene:23927 ; RRID:Addgene_23927)
