LOCUS       Exported 533 bp ds-DNA linear SYN 29-JUN-2021
DEFINITION  synthetic linear DNA
ACCESSION   .
VERSION     .
KEYWORDS    pDONR223-ROR2
SOURCE      synthetic DNA construct
  ORGANISM  synthetic DNA construct
REFERENCE   1 (bases 1 to 533)
  AUTHORS   Johannessen CM, Boehm JS, Kim SY, Thomas SR, Wardwell L, Johnson LA,
            Emery CM, Stransky N, Cogdill AP, Barretina J, Caponigro G,
            Hieronymus H, Murray RR, Salehi-Ashtiani K, Hill DE, Vidal M, Zhao
            JJ, Yang X, Alkan O, Kim S, Harris JL, Wilson CJ, Myer VE, Finan PM,
            Root DE, Roberts TM, Golub T, Flaherty KT, Dummer R, Weber BL,
            Sellers WR, Schlegel R, Wargo JA, Hahn WC, Garraway LA
  TITLE     COT drives resistance to RAF inhibition through MAP kinase pathway
            reactivation.
  JOURNAL   Nature. 2010 Nov 24. ():.
  PUBMED    21107320
REFERENCE   2 (bases 1 to 533)
  AUTHORS   .
  TITLE     Direct Submission
  JOURNAL   Exported Jun 29, 2021 from SnapGene Server 1.1.58
            http://www.snapgene.com
FEATURES             Location/Qualifiers
     source          1..533
                     /organism="synthetic DNA construct"
                     /mol_type="other DNA"
     protein_bind    73..97
                     /gene="mutant version of attB"
                     /label=attB1
                     /bound_moiety="BP Clonase(TM)"
                     /note="recombination site for the Gateway(R) BP reaction"
ORIGIN
        1 ataatgattt tattttgact gatagtgacc tgttcgttgc aacaaattga tgagcaatgc
       61 ttttttataa tgccaacttt gtacaaaaaa gttggcacca tggcccgggg ctcggcgctc
      121 ccgcggcggc cgctgctgtg catcccggcc gtctgggcgg ccgccgcgct tctgctctca
      181 gtgtcccgga cttcaggtga agtggaggtt ctggatccga acgacccttt aggacccctt
      241 gatgggcagg acggcccgat tccaactctg aaaggttact ttctgaattt tctggagcca
      301 gtaaacaata tcaccattgt ccaaggccag acggcaattc tgcactgcaa ggtggcagga
      361 aacccacccc ctaacgtgcg gtggctaaag aatgatgccc cggtggtgca ggagccgcgg
      421 cggatcatca tccggaagac agaatatggt tcacgactgc gaatccagga cctggacacg
      481 acagacactg gctactacca gtgcgtggcc accaacggga tgaagaccat tac
//
